Addgene plasmid #43461: II-TTAG
Depositing lab: Chad Cowan & Kiran Musunuru. Depositing organization: Harvard University. Publication: A TALEN Genome-Editing System for Generating Human Stem Cell-Based Disease Models. Ding Q, Lee YK, Schaefer EA, Peters DT, Veres A, Kim K, Kuperwasser N, Motola DL, Meissner TB, Hendriks WT, Trevisan M, Gupta RM, Moisan A, Banks E, Friesen M, Schinzel RT, Xia F, Tang A, Xia Y, Figueroa E, Wann A, Ahfeldt T, Daheron L, Zhang F, Rubin LL, Peng LF, Chung RT, Musunuru K, Cowan CA. Cell Stem Cell. 2012 Dec 12. pii: S1934-5909(12)00645-5. doi: 10.1016/j.stem.2012.11.011. PubMed 23246482.
Backbone
  Vector backbone: pCRII-TOPO
  Backbone manufacturer: Invitrogen
  Backbone size w/o insert (bp): 3973
  Vector type: Bacterial Cloning
Growth in bacteria
  Bacterial resistance: Ampicillin and Kanamycin, 100 & 50 μg/mL
  Growth temperature: 37°C
  Growth strain: Top10
  Copy number: High Copy
Gene/Insert
  Gene/Insert name: II-TTAG
  Species: Synthetic
  Insert size (bp): 426
  Cloning method: TOPO Cloning
  Sequencing primers: 5′ T7; 3′ M13-rev
Terms and licenses: Academic/Nonprofit Terms; Industry Terms: Not Available to Industry
How to cite: II-TTAG was a gift from Chad Cowan & Kiran Musunuru (Addgene plasmid # 43461 ; http://n2t.net/addgene:43461 ; RRID:Addgene_43461)
