[The description below was written by a language model from this plasmid's Addgene catalogue record.]
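Description:
II-TTAG is a bacterial cloning plasmid built on the commercial pCRII-TOPO backbone (about 4 kb without insert), into which a 426 bp synthetic insert was placed by TOPO cloning. It is a high-copy plasmid maintained in E. coli and carries both ampicillin and kanamycin resistance, consistent with the dual-marker design of this backbone. The insert lies between the T7 and M13-reverse priming sites, which are the ones listed for sequence verification. No feature table accompanies the record, so other backbone elements such as the replication origins are not individually documented here.

The record describes the insert only by its name and as synthetic, and it does not state the insert's composition. The associated publication describes a TALEN genome-editing system for generating human stem cell-based disease models. In that context, the name and insert size are consistent with a preassembled block of four TALE repeat units specifying the bases T-T-A-G, with the "II" prefix perhaps marking the block's position in an ordered assembly. This reading is an inference rather than something stated in the catalogue fields. The plasmid has no recorded promoter-driven expression cassette, tag or reporter. It appears to be a storage and propagation vector for a modular DNA part, one member of a library of similar building blocks that would be excised or amplified and joined into a full-length TALE array in a separate nuclease expression vector. It is not used directly in mammalian cells.
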