>Addgene plasmid #43461 | II-TTAG | depositor partial sequence | sequence record 58726 | II-TTAG sequence 426 bps
CGTCTCGCTTAACCCCAGAGCAGGTCGTGGCCATTGCCTCGAATGGAGGGGGCAAACAGGCGTTGGAAAC
CGTACAACGATTGCTGCCGGTGCTGTGCCAAGCGCACGGACTCACCCCAGAGCAGGTCGTGGCCATTGCC
TCGAATGGAGGGGGCAAACAGGCGTTGGAAACCGTACAACGATTGCTGCCGGTGCTGTGCCAAGCGCACG
GCCTCACCCCAGAGCAGGTCGTGGCAATCGCCTCCAACATTGGCGGGAAACAGGCACTCGAGACTGTCCA
GCGCCTGCTTCCCGTGCTGTGCCAAGCGCACGGATTAACCCCAGAGCAGGTCGTGGCAATCGCGAGCAAT
AACGGCGGAAAACAGGCTTTGGAAACGGTGCAGAGGCTCCTTCCAGTGCTGTGCCAAGCGCACGGGCTCA
GAGACG
