>Addgene plasmid #43461 | II-TTAG | addgene partial sequence | sequence record 61488 | M13-F20 5'-TGTAAAACGACGGCCAGT-3'
TAAGGGCGAATTGGGCCCTCTAGATGCATGCTCGAGCGGCCGCCAGTGTGATGGATATCTGCAGAATTCG
CCCTTAGTATCTTTCCTGTGCCCACGTCTCTGAGCCCGTGCGCTTGGCACAGCACTGGAAGGAGCCTCTG
CACCGTTTCCAAAGCCTGTTTTCCGCCGTTATTGCTCGCGATTGCCACGACCTGCTCTGGGGTTAATCCG
TGCGCTTGGCACAGCACGGGAAGCAGGCGCTGGACAGTCTCGAGTGCCTGTTTCCCGCCAATGTTGGAGG
CGATTGCCACGACCTGCTCTGGGGTGAGGCCGTGCGCTTGGCACAGCACCGGCAGCAATCGTTGTACGGT
TTCCAACGCCTGTTTGCCCCCTCCATTCGAGGCAATGGCCACGACCTGCTCTGGGGTGAGTCCGTGCGCT
TGGCACAGCACCGGCAGCAATCGTTGTACGGTTTCCAACGCCTGTTTGCCCCCTCCATTCGAGGCAATGG
CCACGACCTGCTCTGGGGTTAAGCGAGACGCGCTAGGACGGCATCTATATAAGGGCGAATTCCAGCACAC
TGGCGGCCGTTACTAGTGGATCCGAGCTCGGTACCAAGCTTGGCGTAATCATGGTCATAGCTGTTTCCTG
TGTGAAATTGTTATCCGCTCACAATTCCACACAACATACGAGCCGGAAGCATAAAGTGTAAAGCCTGGGG
TGCCTAATGAGTGAGCTAACTCACATTAATTGCGTTGCGCTCACTGCCCGCTTTCCAGTCGGGAAACCTG
TCGTGCCAGCTGCATTAATGAATCGGCCAACGCGCGGGGAGAGGCGGTTTGCGTATTGGGCGCTCTTCCG
CTTTCCTCGCTCACTGACTCGCTGCGCTCGGTCGTTCGGCTGCGGCGAGCGGTATCAGCTCACTCAAGGC
GTATACGTATCA
